>Addgene plasmid #61283 | Xp75 CDD | addgene partial sequence | sequence record 101272 | CMV-F 5'-CGCAAATGGGCGGTAGGCGTG-3'
CTATATAAGCAATGCTCGTTTAGGGAACCGCCATTCTGCCTGGGGACGTCGGAGCAAGCTTGATTTAGGT
GACACTATAGAATACAAGCTACTTGTTCTTTTTGCAGGATCCAGCATGGAAACCCCTCTGTTTATTATCC
TGGGCTGCATGGCAATGCTCAATGCTCAGAAAGAGCCATGTTGGTCAGGGCAATACACCGCAAAAGGGGA
GTGCTGCATTTCTTGCCAAGTAGGCGAGGGAGTTATAAAGCGCTGCGGAGTAAACCAAACTGTCTGCGAA
CCATGCCTTGACAGTGTTACTTACTCAGACACTATCAGCCATACCGAGGCCTGCAAGCCCTGCACAGAGT
GTTTCGGCCATAAACGTATGGAAGCACCATGTGTTGAGTCTGATGATGCTGTCTGCGCTTGTGCCTATGG
ATACTTCACGGACAAAAAGAGCGGACAGTGCAAACTTTGCAAGAGCTGCCCTGAAGGTTTTGGAATGATG
ATGTCCTGTACGAACATCCAGGACACCATCTGTGAGAAGTGTCCAGAAGGGACATATTCAGATGAGGATA
ACGATAGAGATCCATGCCTGCCCTGCACTATCTGTGAGGACGGTGAAATAGAGGCTAAAGAGTGCACATT
TACATCTGACACAGTGTGCTATGACCCCAACCCCCGTGTTTCTTCAGTGACCCCAGCAAGCTCAGACTTT
CCCTACACAGGGACGTCCGTTCCTCCTTTTGATCTGAGCAGCAGCAGCGCCACCACCTCCGGAGACTCCA
AAGTTTTGCCTCCAACTGGAGTAGCAGAGAATCTTATACCCGTGTACTGCTCCATCCTGGCAGCTGTCAT
TGCTGGTCTGGTGGCATTCATTGTTTTTAAAAGGTGGAACTGAGAATTCAAGGCCTCTCGAGCCTCTAGA
ACTATAGTGAGTCGTATTACGTAGATCCAGACATGATAAGATACATTGATGAGTTTGGACAAACCACAAC
TAGAATGCAGTGAAAAAAATGCTTTATTTGTGAAATTTGTGATGCTATTGCTTTATTTGTAACCATTATA
AGCTGCAATAAACAAGTTAACAACAACAATTGCATT
