>Addgene plasmid #61283 | Xp75 CDD | addgene partial sequence | sequence record 101273 | M13pUC-Rev 5'-AGCGGATAACAATTTCACACAGG-3'
TGACCATGATTACGCCAAGCGCGCAATTAACCCTCACTAAAGGGAACAAAAGCTGGGTACCGGGCCCAAT
GCATTGGCGCCGCGGCCGCGAATTAAAAAACCTCCCACACCTCCCCCTGAACCTGAAACATAAAATGAAT
GCAATTGTTGTTGTTAACTTGTTTATTGCAGCTTATAATGGTTACAAATAAAGCAATAGCATCACAAATT
TCACAAATAAAGCATTTTTTTCACTGCATTCTAGTTGTGGTTTGTCCAAACTCATCAATGTATCTTATCA
TGTCTGGATCTACGTAATACGACTCACTATAGTTCTAGAGGCTCGAGAGGCCTTGAATTCTCAGTTCCAC
CTTTTAAAAACAATGAATGCCACCAGACCAGCAATGACAGCTGCCAGGATGGAGCAGTACACGGGTATAA
GATTCTCTGCTACTCCAGTTGGAGGCAAAACTTTGGAGTCTCCGGAGGTGGTGGCGCTGCTGCTGCTCAG
ATCAAAAGGAGGAACGGACGTCCCTGTGTAGGGAAAGTCTGAGCTTGCTGGGGTCACTGAAGAAACACGG
GGGTTGGGGTCATAGCACACTGTGTCAGATGTAAATGTGCACTCTTTAGCCTCTATTTCACCGTCCTCAC
AGATAGTGCAGGGCAGGCATGGATCTCTATCGTTATCCTCATCTGAATATGTCCCTTCTGGACACTTCTC
ACAGATGGTGTCCTGGATGTTCGTACAGGACATCATCATTCCAAAACCTTCAGGGCAGCTCTTGCAAAGT
TTGCACTGTCCGCTCTTTTTGTCCGTGAAGTATCCATAGGCACAAGCGCAGACAGCATCATCAGACTCAA
CACATGGTGCTTCCATACGTTTATGGCCGAAACACTCTGTGCAGGGCTTGCAGGCCTCGGTATGGCTGAT
AGTGTCTGAGTAAGTAACACTGTCAAGGCATGGTTCGCAGACAGTTTGGTTTACTCCGCAGCGCTTTATA
ACTCCCTCGCCTACTTGGCAAGAAATGCAGCACTCCCCTTTTGCGGTGTATTGCCCTGACCAACATGGCT
CTTTCTGAGCATTGAGCATTGCCATGCAGCCC
