[The description below was written by a language model from this plasmid's Addgene catalogue record.]
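Description:
Xp75 CDD is a CS2+-based expression plasmid carrying a truncated form of the Xenopus laevis p75 neurotrophin receptor (p75NTRa). The vector is catalogued for mammalian and Xenopus expression and is propagated in E. coli under ampicillin selection; its copy number is listed as unknown and the record does not describe the origin of replication. The backbone is given as about 4.1 kb and the complete plasmid as about 5.1 kb, while the insert is listed at roughly 750 bp. These figures do not add up exactly, so the sizes should be treated as approximate.

The insert encodes amino acids 1–255 of the receptor and lacks all but the first five residues of the putative cytoplasmic domain. As the record describes it, only the cytoplasmic portion is removed, so the upstream regions of the protein are retained and the product is a receptor without most of its intracellular signalling region. The fragment was cloned between BamHI and EcoRI sites, both preserved, and is driven by a CMV promoter for expression in transfected cells or injected embryos. SP6 and T3 are listed as the flanking sequencing primers. In CS2+-type vectors an SP6 promoter upstream of the insert is commonly used to make synthetic mRNA in vitro for embryo microinjection, although the record does not state that this plasmid was used that way. No epitope tags or reporters are listed.

The stated purpose is simply to express the Xenopus p75 cytoplasmic-deletion construct, and the associated work concerns the expression and function of p75NTR in Xenopus development. A truncation of this kind is typically used to test how much receptor activity depends on the cytoplasmic domain, but the record does not specify the intended mechanism.
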