Addgene plasmid #61283: Xp75 CDD
Purpose: Expresses Xenopus p75 CDD domain
Depositing lab: Mark Bothwell & Lara Hutson. Depositing organization: University of Washington. Publication: Expression and function of Xenopus laevis p75(NTR) suggest evolution of developmental regulatory mechanisms. Hutson LD, Bothwell M. J Neurobiol. 2001 Nov 5;49(2):79-98. 10.1002/neu.1067 PubMed 11598917.
Backbone
  Vector backbone: CS2+
  Backbone size w/o insert (bp): 4097
  Total vector size (bp): 5097
  Vector type: Mammalian Expression ; xenopus expression
Growth in bacteria
  Bacterial resistance: Ampicillin, 100 μg/mL
  Growth temperature: 37°C
  Growth strain: DH5alpha
  Copy number: Unknown
Gene/Insert
  Gene/Insert name: p75 CDD (alt name: p75 neurotrophin receptor)
  Species: X. laevis (frog)
  Insert size (bp): 750
  Mutation: lacks all but the first five amino acids of the putative cytoplasmic domain (contains aa 1-255)
  Entrez Gene: p75NTRa
  Promoter: CMV
  Cloning method: Restriction Enzyme; 5′ cloning site BamHI (not destroyed); 3′ cloning site EcoRI (not destroyed)
  Sequencing primers: 5′ SP6; 3′ T3
Terms and licenses: Academic/Nonprofit Terms; Industry Terms: Not Available to Industry
How to cite: Xp75 CDD was a gift from Mark Bothwell & Lara Hutson (Addgene plasmid # 61283 ; http://n2t.net/addgene:61283 ; RRID:Addgene_61283)
